Addgene plasmid #82774: pDONR223_DOK1_p.V393L
Purpose: Gateway Donor vector containing DOK1, part of the Target Accelerator Plasmid Collection.
Depositing lab: Jesse Boehm & Matthew Meyerson & David Root. Depositing organization: Broad Institute. Publication: High-throughput Phenotyping of Lung Cancer Somatic Mutations. Berger AH, Brooks AN, Wu X, Shrestha Y, Chouinard C, Piccioni F, Bagul M, Kamburov A, Imielinski M, Hogstrom L, Zhu C, Yang X, Pantel S, Sakai R, Watson J, Kaplan N, Campbell JD, Singh S, Root DE, Narayan R, Natoli T, Lahr DL, Tirosh I, Tamayo P, Getz G, Wong B, Doench J, Subramanian A, Golub TR, Meyerson M, Boehm JS. Cancer Cell. 2016 Aug 8;30(2):214-28. doi: 10.1016/j.ccell.2016.06.022. Epub 2016 Jul 28. PubMed 27478040.
Backbone
  Vector backbone: pDONR223
  Backbone manufacturer: Invitrogen
  Vector type: Gateway Entry vector
Growth in bacteria
  Bacterial resistance: Spectinomycin, 50 μg/mL
  Growth temperature: 37°C
  Growth strain: DH5alpha
  Copy number: High Copy
Gene/Insert
  Gene/Insert name: DOK1 (alt name: NM_001381)
  Species: H. sapiens (human)
  Mutation: V393L
  Entrez Gene: DOK1 (a.k.a. P62DOK, pp62)
  Promoter: None
  Cloning method: Gateway Cloning
  Sequencing primers: 5′ M13pUC-fwd; 3′ M13-Rev
Terms and licenses: Academic/Nonprofit Terms; Industry Terms: Not Available to Industry
Depositor comments: CLOSED (stop codon immediately follows insert)
How to cite: pDONR223_DOK1_p.V393L was a gift from Jesse Boehm & Matthew Meyerson & David Root (Addgene plasmid # 82774 ; http://n2t.net/addgene:82774 ; RRID:Addgene_82774)
