[The description below was written by a language model from this plasmid's Addgene catalogue record and pLannotate feature annotations shown in this document.]
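Description:
pDONR223_DOK1_p.V393L is a Gateway entry clone built on the Invitrogen pDONR223 backbone. It carries the human DOK1 open reading frame (reference transcript NM_001381) with a V393L amino-acid substitution. The 4,239-nt plasmid is propagated in E. coli from a high-copy ColE1/pUC-type origin. Selection is with spectinomycin, through the aadA aminoglycoside adenylyltransferase gene (SmR). That gene lies downstream of a fragment of the class 1 integron Pc promoter and a residual piece of a gentamicin acetyltransferase gene. The short lacI and lacZα fragments also annotated appear to be non-functional backbone remnants.

The DOK1 coding sequence is flanked on both sides by attL-type Gateway recombination sites. The automated annotation labels both as attL3, though it may not discriminate reliably between attL variants. These sites allow the ORF to be moved by LR Clonase recombination into any compatible destination vector. The record lists no promoter for the insert, so the plasmid is a shuttle and storage clone, not an expression construct. The rrnB T1 and T2 terminators upstream of the cassette insulate it from read-through transcription, and a T7 promoter sits just beyond the 3′ att site, pointing back toward the insert. The clone is in "closed" format, with a stop codon immediately after the insert, so destination vectors can add N-terminal but not C-terminal fusions.

DOK1 encodes an enzymatically inert adaptor protein that scaffolds signaling complexes. This variant belongs to the Target Accelerator Plasmid Collection, assembled for high-throughput functional phenotyping of somatic mutations found in lung cancer. Its typical use is transfer into expression vectors to compare the mutant allele with wild-type DOK1.
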