Features (pLannotate 1.2.2; 12 found; start..end, strand, type, name):
    121..213     +  CDS            lacI (fragment): lac repressor; lacI; The lac repressor binds to the lac operator to inhibit transcription in E. coli. This inhibition can be relieved by adding lactose or isopropyl-β-D-thiogalactopyranoside (IPTG).
    268..295     -  terminator     rrnB T2 terminator: transcription terminator T2 from the E. coli rrnB gene
    427..470     +  terminator     rrnB T1 terminator: Escherichia coli rrnB; transcription terminator T1 from the E. coli rrnB gene
    517..553     -  CDS            lacZα (fragment): LacZα fragment of β-galactosidase; lacZ fragment
    570..665     +  protein_bind   attL3: mutant version of attL; recombination site for the Gateway® LR reaction LR Clonase™
    671..2113    +  CDS            DOK1: DOK1_HUMAN - Experimental evidence at protein level: Swiss-Prot protein existence level 1. DOK proteins are enzymatically inert adaptor or scaffolding proteins. They provide a docking platform for the assembly of multimolecular signaling complexes. DOK1 appears to be a negative regulator of the insulin signaling pathway. Modulates integrin activation by competing with talin for the same binding site on ITGB3. From Homo sapiens (Human).
   2121..2216    -  protein_bind   attL3: mutant version of attL; recombination site for the Gateway® LR reaction LR Clonase™
   2235..2253    -  promoter       T7 promoter: promoter for bacteriophage T7 RNA polymerase
   2443..2466    +  promoter       Pc promoter (fragment): intI1 (promoter lies within the coding sequence); class 1 integron promoter
   2642..2698    +  CDS            GmR (fragment): gentamycin acetyltransferase; aacC1; confers resistance to gentamycin
   2705..3496    +  CDS            SmR: aminoglycoside adenylyltransferase (Murphy, 1985); aadA; confers resistance to spectinomycin and streptomycin
   3589..4177    +  rep_origin     ori: high-copy-number ColE1/pMB1/pBR322/pUC origin of replication
>Addgene plasmid #82774 | pDONR223_DOK1_p.V393L | addgene full sequence | sequence record 161860 | Addgene NGS result
CTTTCCTGCGTTATCCCCTGATTCTGTGGATAACCGTATTACCGCCTTTGAGTGAGCTGATACCGCTCGC
CGCAGCCGAACGACCGAGCGCAGCGAGTCAGTGAGCGAGGAAGCGGAAGAGCGCCCAATACGCAAACCGC
CTCTCCCCGCGCGTTGGCCGATTCATTAATGCAGCTGGCACGACAGGTTTCCCGACTGGAAAGCGGGCAG
TGAGCGCAACGCAATTAATACGCGTACCGCTAGCCAGGAAGAGTTTGTAGAAACGCAAAAAGGCCATCCG
TCAGGATGGCCTTCTGCTTAGTTTGATGCCTGGCAGTTTATGGCGGGCGTCCTGCCCGCCACCCTCCGGG
CCGTTGCTTCACAACGTTCAAATCCGCTCCCGGCGGATTTGTCCTACTCAGGAGAGCGTTCACCGACAAA
CAACAGATAAAACGAAAGGCCCAGTCTTCCGACTGAGCCTTTCGTTTTATTTGATGCCTGGCAGTTCCCT
ACTCTCGCGTTAACGCTAGCATGGATGTTTTCCCAGTCACGACGTTGTAAAACGACGGCCAGTCTTAAGC
TCGGGCCCCAAATAATGATTTTATTTTGACTGATAGTGACCTGTTCGTTGCAACAAATTGATGAGCAATG
CTTTTTTATAATGCCAACTTTGTACAAAAAAGTTGGCACCATGGACGGAGCAGTGATGGAAGGGCCGCTT
TTTTTGCAGAGTCAGCGCTTTGGGACCAAGAGGTGGAGGAAGACCTGGGCCGTGCTCTACCCGGCCAGTC
CCCACGGCGTAGCGCGGCTCGAGTTCTTTGACCATAAGGGGTCGAGCTCTGGGGGTGGCCGAGGGAGCTC
GCGCCGCCTGGACTGCAAAGTGATCCGTCTGGCTGAGTGTGTGAGTGTGGCCCCCGTCACCGTGGAGACC
CCCCCTGAGCCCGGCGCCACTGCCTTCCGCCTGGACACTGCTCAGCGCTCGCACCTGCTGGCGGCCGACG
CGCCGTCCAGTGCAGCCTGGGTGCAGACGCTGTGCCGAAACGCCTTTCCGAAAGGCAGCTGGACTCTGGC
GCCTACCGATAACCCACCTAAGCTTTCTGCCCTGGAGATGCTGGAGAACTCCTTGTACAGCCCTACCTGG
GAAGGATCCCAATTCTGGGTAACGGTGCAGAGGACTGAGGCCGCCGAGCGCTGTGGCCTGCATGGCTCCT
ACGTGCTGAGGGTGGAGGCTGAAAGGCTGACTCTCCTGACCGTGGGGGCCCAGAGTCAGATACTGGAGCC
ACTCCTGTCCTGGCCCTACACTCTGTTGCGTCGCTATGGCCGGGACAAGGTCATGTTCTCTTTCGAGGCC
GGCCGCCGCTGCCCCTCAGGCCCTGGAACCTTCACCTTCCAGACGGCACAGGGAAATGACATCTTCCAGG
CAGTTGAGACTGCCATCCACCGGCAGAAGGCCCAGGGAAAGGCCGGACAGGGGCACGATGTTCTCAGAGC
TGACTCCCATGAAGGGGAGGTGGCAGAGGGGAAGTTGCCTTCCCCACCTGGCCCCCAAGAGCTCCTCGAC
AGTCCCCCAGCCCTGTATGCTGAGCCCTTAGACTCCCTGCGCATTGCTCCATGCCCTTCCCAGGACTCCC
TATACTCAGACCCCTTGGACAGCACGTCTGCTCAGGCAGGAGAGGGAGTACAACGGAAGAAACCTCTCTA
TTGGGACTTGTATGAGCATGCGCAGCAGCAGTTGCTGAAGGCCAAGCTGACAGACCCCAAAGAGGATCCC
ATCTATGATGAACCTGAGGGCCTGGCCCCAGTCCCTCCCCAGGGCCTTTATGATCTGCCTCGGGAGCCCA
AGGATGCATGGTGGTGCCAAGCTCGGTTGAAGGAGGAGGGCTATGAGCTCCCCTACAACCCTGCCACTGA
TGACTACGCTGTGCCACCCCCTCGGAGCACAAAGCCCCTCCTTGCTCCCAAGCCCCAGGGCCCAGCCTTC
CCTGAACCTGGTACTGCAACTGGCAGTGGCATCAAAAGCCACAACTCAGCCCTGTACAGCCAGGTCCAGA
AGAGCGGGGCCTCAGGGAGCTGGGACTGTGGGCTCTCTAGAGTAGGGACTGACAAGACTGGGGTCAAGTC
AGAGGGCTCTACCTGATTGCCAACTTTCTTGTACAAAGTTGGCATTATAAGAAAGCATTGCTTATCAATT
TGTTGCAACGAACAGGTCACTATCAGTCAAAATAAAATCATTATTTGCCATCCAGCTGATATCCCCTATA
GTGAGTCGTATTACATGGTCATAGCTGTTTCCTGGCAGCTCTGGCCCGTGTCTCAAAATCTCTGATGTTA
CATTGCACAAGATAAAAATATATCATCATGCCTCCTCTAGACCAGCCAGGACAGAAATGCCTCGACTTCG
CTGCTACCCAAGGTTGCCGGGTGACGCACACCGTGGAAACGGATGAAGGCACGAACCCAGTGGACATAAG
CCTGTTCGGTTCGTAAGCTGTAATGCAAGTAGCGTATGCGCTCACGCAACTGGTCCAGAACCTTGACCGA
ACGCAGCGGTGGTAACGGCGCAGTGGCGGTTTTCATGGCTTGTTATGACTGTTTTTTTGGGGTACAGTCT
ATGCCTCGGGCATCCAAGCAGCAAGCGCGTTACGCCGTGGGTCGATGTTTGATGTTATGGAGCAGCAACG
ATGTTACGCAGCAGGGCAGTCGCCCTAAAACAAAGTTAAACATTATGAGGGAAGCGGTGATCGCCGAAGT
ATCGACTCAACTATCAGAGGTAGTTGGCGTCATCGAGCGCCATCTCGAACCGACGTTGCTGGCCGTACAT
TTGTACGGCTCCGCAGTGGATGGCGGCCTGAAGCCACACAGTGATATTGATTTGCTGGTTACGGTGACCG
TAAGGCTTGATGAAACAACGCGGCGAGCTTTGATCAACGACCTTTTGGAAACTTCGGCTTCCCCTGGAGA
GAGCGAGATTCTCCGCGCTGTAGAAGTCACCATTGTTGTGCACGACGACATCATTCCGTGGCGTTATCCA
GCTAAGCGCGAACTGCAATTTGGAGAATGGCAGCGCAATGACATTCTTGCAGGTATCTTCGAGCCAGCCA
CGATCGACATTGATCTGGCTATCTTGCTGACAAAAGCAAGAGAACATAGCGTTGCCTTGGTAGGTCCAGC
GGCGGAGGAACTCTTTGATCCGGTTCCTGAACAGGATCTATTTGAGGCGCTAAATGAAACCTTAACGCTA
TGGAACTCGCCGCCCGACTGGGCTGGCGATGAGCGAAATGTAGTGCTTACGTTGTCCCGCATTTGGTACA
GCGCAGTAACCGGCAAAATCGCGCCGAAGGATGTCGCTGCCGACTGGGCAATGGAGCGCCTGCCGGCCCA
GTATCAGCCCGTCATACTTGAAGCTAGACAGGCTTATCTTGGACAAGAAGAAGATCGCTTGGCCTCGCGC
GCAGATCAGTTGGAAGAATTTGTCCACTACGTGAAAGGCGAGATCACCAAGGTAGTCGGCAAATAACCCT
CGAGCCACCCATGACCAAAATCCCTTAACGTGAGTTACGCGTCGTTCCACTGAGCGTCAGACCCCGTAGA
AAAGATCAAAGGATCTTCTTGAGATCCTTTTTTTCTGCGCGTAATCTGCTGCTTGCAAACAAAAAAACCA
CCGCTACCAGCGGTGGTTTGTTTGCCGGATCAAGAGCTACCAACTCTTTTTCCGAAGGTAACTGGCTTCA
GCAGAGCGCAGATACCAAATACTGTTCTTCTAGTGTAGCCGTAGTTAGGCCACCACTTCAAGAACTCTGT
AGCACCGCCTACATACCTCGCTCTGCTAATCCTGTTACCAGTGGCTGCTGCCAGTGGCGATAAGTCGTGT
CTTACCGGGTTGGACTCAAGACGATAGTTACCGGATAAGGCGCAGCGGTCGGGCTGAACGGGGGGTTCGT
GCACACAGCCCAGCTTGGAGCGAACGACCTACACCGAACTGAGATACCTACAGCGTGAGCTATGAGAAAG
CGCCACGCTTCCCGAAGGGAGAAAGGCGGACAGGTATCCGGTAAGCGGCAGGGTCGGAACAGGAGAGCGC
ACGAGGGAGCTTCCAGGGGGAAACGCCTGGTATCTTTATAGTCCTGTCGGGTTTCGCCACCTCTGACTTG
AGCGTCGATTTTTGTGATGCTCGTCAGGGGGGCGGAGCCTATGGAAAAACGCCAGCAACGCGGCCTTTTT
ACGGTTCCTGGCCTTTTGCTGGCCTTTTGCTCACATGTT
