>Addgene plasmid #82774 | pDONR223_DOK1_p.V393L | depositor partial sequence | sequence record 157500 | Insert sequence
ATGGACGGAGCAGTGATGGAAGGGCCGCTTTTTTTGCAGAGTCAGCGCTTTGGGACCAAGAGGTGGAGGA
AGACCTGGGCCGTGCTCTACCCGGCCAGTCCCCACGGCGTAGCGCGGCTCGAGTTCTTTGACCATAAGGG
GTCGAGCTCTGGGGGTGGCCGAGGGAGCTCGCGCCGCCTGGACTGCAAAGTGATCCGTCTGGCTGAGTGT
GTGAGTGTGGCCCCCGTCACCGTGGAGACCCCCCCTGAGCCCGGCGCCACTGCCTTCCGCCTGGACACTG
CTCAGCGCTCGCACCTGCTGGCGGCCGACGCGCCGTCCAGTGCAGCCTGGGTGCAGACGCTGTGCCGAAA
CGCCTTTCCGAAAGGCAGCTGGACTCTGGCGCCTACCGATAACCCACCTAAGCTTTCTGCCCTGGAGATG
CTGGAGAACTCCTTGTACAGCCCTACCTGGGAAGGATCCCAATTCTGGGTAACGGTGCAGAGGACTGAGG
CCGCCGAGCGCTGTGGCCTGCATGGCTCCTACGTGCTGAGGGTGGAGGCTGAAAGGCTGACTCTCCTGAC
CGTGGGGGCCCAGAGTCAGATACTGGAGCCACTCCTGTCCTGGCCCTACACTCTGTTGCGTCGCTATGGC
CGGGACAAGGTCATGTTCTCTTTCGAGGCCGGCCGCCGCTGCCCCTCAGGCCCTGGAACCTTCACCTTCC
AGACGGCACAGGGAAATGACATCTTCCAGGCAGTTGAGACTGCCATCCACCGGCAGAAGGCCCAGGGAAA
GGCCGGACAGGGGCACGATGTTCTCAGAGCTGACTCCCATGAAGGGGAGGTGGCAGAGGGGAAGTTGCCT
TCCCCACCTGGCCCCCAAGAGCTCCTCGACAGTCCCCCAGCCCTGTATGCTGAGCCCTTAGACTCCCTGC
GCATTGCTCCATGCCCTTCCCAGGACTCCCTATACTCAGACCCCTTGGACAGCACGTCTGCTCAGGCAGG
AGAGGGAGTACAACGGAAGAAACCTCTCTATTGGGACTTGTATGAGCATGCGCAGCAGCAGTTGCTGAAG
GCCAAGCTGACAGACCCCAAAGAGGATCCCATCTATGATGAACCTGAGGGCCTGGCCCCAGTCCCTCCCC
AGGGCCTTTATGATCTGCCTCGGGAGCCCAAGGATGCATGGTGGTGCCAAGCTCGGTTGAAGGAGGAGGG
CTATGAGCTCCCCTACAACCCTGCCACTGATGACTACGCTGTGCCACCCCCTCGGAGCACAAAGCCCCTC
CTTGCTCCCAAGCCCCAGGGCCCAGCCTTCCCTGAACCTGGTACTGCAACTGGCAGTGGCATCAAAAGCC
ACAACTCAGCCCTGTACAGCCAGGTCCAGAAGAGCGGGGCCTCAGGGAGCTGGGACTGTGGGCTCTCTAG
AGTAGGGACTGACAAGACTGGGGTCAAGTCAGAGGGCTCTACCTGA
